>Addgene plasmid #81315 | pDONR223_REG3A_p.P109S | addgene full sequence | sequence record 168390 | Addgene NGS Result
GGCAGTTCCCTACTCTCGCGTTAACGCTAGCATGGATGTTTTCCCAGTCACGACGTTGTAAAACGACGGC
CAGTCTTAAGCTCGGGCCCCAAATAATGATTTTATTTTGACTGATAGTGACCTGTTCGTTGCAACAAATT
GATGAGCAATGCTTTTTTATAATGACAACTTTGTACAAAAAAGTTGGCACCATGCTGCCTCCCATGGCCC
TGCCCAGTGTATCTTGGATGCTGCTTTCCTGCCTCATGCTGCTGTCTCAGGTTCAAGGTGAAGAACCCCA
GAGGGAACTGCCCTCTGCACGGATCCGCTGTCCCAAAGGCTCCAAGGCCTATGGCTCCCACTGCTATGCC
TTGTTTTTGTCACCAAAATCCTGGACAGATGCAGATCTGGCCTGCCAGAAGCGGCCCTCTGGAAACCTGG
TGTCTGTGCTCAGTGGGGCTGAGGGATCCTTCGTGTCCTCCCTGGTGAAGAGCATTGGTAACAGCTACTC
ATACGTCTGGATTGGGCTCCATGACTCCACACAGGGCACCGAGCCCAATGGAGAAGGTTGGGAGTGGAGT
AGCAGTGATGTGATGAATTACTTTGCATGGGAGAGAAATCCCTCCACCATCTCAAGCCCCGGCCACTGTG
CGAGCCTGTCGAGAAGCACAGCATTTCTGAGGTGGAAAGATTATAACTGTAATGTGAGGTTACCCTATGT
CTGCAAGTTCACTGACTGATTGCCAACTTTCTTGTACAAAGTTGGCATTATAAGAAAGCATTGCTTATCA
ATTTGTTGCAACGAACAGGTCACTATCAGTCAAAATAAAATCATTATTTGCCATCCAGCTGATATCCCCT
ATAGTGAGTCGTATTACATGGTCATAGCTGTTTCCTGGCAGCTCTGGCCCGTGTCTCAAAATCTCTGATG
TTACATTGCACAAGATAAAAATATATCATCATGCCTCCTCTAGACCAGCCAGGACAGAAATGCCTCGACT
TCGCTGCTACCCAAGGTTGCCGGGTGACGCACACCGTGGAAACGGATGAAGGCACGAACCCAGTGGACAT
AAGCCTGTTCGGTTCGTAAGCTGTAATGCAAGTAGCGTATGCGCTCACGCAACTGGTCCAGAACCTTGAC
CGAACGCAGCGGTGGTAACGGCGCAGTGGCGGTTTTCATGGCTTGTTATGACTGTTTTTTTGGGGTACAG
TCTATGCCTCGGGCATCCAAGCAGCAAGCGCGTTACGCCGTGGGTCGATGTTTGATGTTATGGAGCAGCA
ACGATGTTACGCAGCAGGGCAGTCGCCCTAAAACAAAGTTAAACATTATGAGGGAAGCGGTGATCGCCGA
AGTATCGACTCAACTATCAGAGGTAGTTGGCGTCATCGAGCGCCATCTCGAACCGACGTTGCTGGCCGTA
CATTTGTACGGCTCCGCAGTGGATGGCGGCCTGAAGCCACACAGTGATATTGATTTGCTGGTTACGGTGA
CCGTAAGGCTTGATGAAACAACGCGGCGAGCTTTGATCAACGACCTTTTGGAAACTTCGGCTTCCCCTGG
AGAGAGCGAGATTCTCCGCGCTGTAGAAGTCACCATTGTTGTGCACGACGACATCATTCCGTGGCGTTAT
CCAGCTAAGCGCGAACTGCAATTTGGAGAATGGCAGCGCAATGACATTCTTGCAGGTATCTTCGAGCCAG
CCACGATCGACATTGATCTGGCTATCTTGCTGACAAAAGCAAGAGAACATAGCGTTGCCTTGGTAGGTCC
AGCGGCGGAGGAACTCTTTGATCCGGTTCCTGAACAGGATCTATTTGAGGCGCTAAATGAAACCTTAACG
CTATGGAACTCGCCGCCCGACTGGGCTGGCGATGAGCGAAATGTAGTGCTTACGTTGTCCCGCATTTGGT
ACAGCGCAGTAACCGGCAAAATCGCGCCGAAGGATGTCGCTGCCGACTGGGCAATGGAGCGCCTGCCGGC
CCAGTATCAGCCCGTCATACTTGAAGCTAGACAGGCTTATCTTGGACAAGAAGAAGATCGCTTGGCCTCG
CGCGCAGATCAGTTGGAAGAATTTGTCCACTACGTGAAAGGCGAGATCACCAAGGTAGTCGGCAAATAAC
CCTCGAGCCACCCATGACCAAAATCCCTTAACGTGAGTTACGCGTCGTTCCACTGAGCGTCAGACCCCGT
AGAAAAGATCAAAGGATCTTCTTGAGATCCTTTTTTTCTGCGCGTAATCTGCTGCTTGCAAACAAAAAAA
CCACCGCTACCAGCGGTGGTTTGTTTGCCGGATCAAGAGCTACCAACTCTTTTTCCGAAGGTAACTGGCT
TCAGCAGAGCGCAGATACCAAATACTGTTCTTCTAGTGTAGCCGTAGTTAGGCCACCACTTCAAGAACTC
TGTAGCACCGCCTACATACCTCGCTCTGCTAATCCTGTTACCAGTGGCTGCTGCCAGTGGCGATAAGTCG
TGTCTTACCGGGTTGGACTCAAGACGATAGTTACCGGATAAGGCGCAGCGGTCGGGCTGAACGGGGGGTT
CGTGCACACAGCCCAGCTTGGAGCGAACGACCTACACCGAACTGAGATACCTACAGCGTGAGCTATGAGA
AAGCGCCACGCTTCCCGAAGGGAGAAAGGCGGACAGGTATCCGGTAAGCGGCAGGGTCGGAACAGGAGAG
CGCACGAGGGAGCTTCCAGGGGGAAACGCCTGGTATCTTTATAGTCCTGTCGGGTTTCGCCACCTCTGAC
TTGAGCGTCGATTTTTGTGATGCTCGTCAGGGGGGCGGAGCCTATGGAAAAACGCCAGCAACGCGGCCTT
TTTACGGTTCCTGGCCTTTTGCTGGCCTTTTGCTCACATGTTCTTTCCTGCGTTATCCCCTGATTCTGTG
GATAACCGTATTACCGCCTTTGAGTGAGCTGATACCGCTCGCCGCAGCCGAACGACCGAGCGCAGCGAGT
CAGTGAGCGAGGAAGCGGAAGAGCGCCCAATACGCAAACCGCCTCTCCCCGCGCGTTGGCCGATTCATTA
ATGCAGCTGGCACGACAGGTTTCCCGACTGGAAAGCGGGCAGTGAGCGCAACGCAATTAATACGCGTACC
GCTAGCCAGGAAGAGTTTGTAGAAACGCAAAAAGGCCATCCGTCAGGATGGCCTTCTGCTTAGTTTGATG
CCTGGCAGTTTATGGCGGGCGTCCTGCCCGCCACCCTCCGGGCCGTTGCTTCACAACGTTCAAATCCGCT
CCCGGCGGATTTGTCCTACTCAGGAGAGCGTTCACCGACAAACAACAGATAAAACGAAAGGCCCAGTCTT
CCGACTGAGCCTTTCGTTTTATTTGATGCCT
Features (pLannotate 1.2.2; 12 found; start..end, strand, type, name):
     38..74      -  CDS            lacZα (fragment): LacZα fragment of β-galactosidase; lacZ fragment
     91..186     +  protein_bind   attL3: mutant version of attL; recombination site for the Gateway® LR reaction LR Clonase™
    192..716     +  CDS            REG3A: REG3A_HUMAN - Also known as HIP, PAP, PAP1. Experimental evidence at protein level: Swiss-Prot protein existence level 1. Bactericidal C-type lectin which acts exclusively against Gram-positive bacteria and mediates bacterial killing by binding to surface-exposed carbohydrate moieties of peptidoglycan. Regulates keratinocyte proliferation and differentiation after skin injury via activation of EXTL3-PI3K-AKT signaling pathway. From Homo sapiens (Human).
    724..819     -  protein_bind   attL3: mutant version of attL; recombination site for the Gateway® LR reaction LR Clonase™
    838..856     -  promoter       T7 promoter: promoter for bacteriophage T7 RNA polymerase
   1046..1069    +  promoter       Pc promoter (fragment): intI1 (promoter lies within the coding sequence); class 1 integron promoter
   1245..1301    +  CDS            GmR (fragment): gentamycin acetyltransferase; aacC1; confers resistance to gentamycin
   1308..2099    +  CDS            SmR: aminoglycoside adenylyltransferase (Murphy, 1985); aadA; confers resistance to spectinomycin and streptomycin
   2192..2780    +  rep_origin     ori: high-copy-number ColE1/pMB1/pBR322/pUC origin of replication
   2963..3055    +  CDS            lacI (fragment): lac repressor; lacI; The lac repressor binds to the lac operator to inhibit transcription in E. coli. This inhibition can be relieved by adding lactose or isopropyl-β-D-thiogalactopyranoside (IPTG).
   3110..3137    -  terminator     rrnB T2 terminator: transcription terminator T2 from the E. coli rrnB gene
   3269..3312    +  terminator     rrnB T1 terminator: Escherichia coli rrnB; transcription terminator T1 from the E. coli rrnB gene
