[The description below was written by a language model from this plasmid's Addgene catalogue record and pLannotate feature annotations shown in this document.]
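Description:
pDONR223_REG3A_p.P109S is a Gateway entry clone built on the Invitrogen pDONR223 backbone and carrying the human REG3A open reading frame with a proline-to-serine substitution at residue 109. It belongs to the Target Accelerator Plasmid Collection, a set of wild-type and variant ORFs assembled for systematic functional testing of rare cancer-associated alleles. The plasmid is maintained in E. coli at high copy through a ColE1/pUC-type origin. Selection is with spectinomycin, conferred by the aadA (SmR) aminoglycoside adenylyltransferase gene, which sits downstream of a class 1 integron Pc promoter fragment and a short remnant of a gentamicin resistance gene.

In the 3,321 nt sequenced record, the REG3A coding sequence (525 nt) is flanked on both sides by attL recombination sites. The annotation software labels both as attL3 variants. These sites allow the ORF to be moved by an LR Clonase reaction into any compatible Gateway destination vector. REG3A encodes a secreted C-type lectin with bactericidal activity against Gram-positive bacteria and a reported role in keratinocyte proliferation after skin injury.

The entry clone has no promoter driving the insert, so it is a shuttle and archive form rather than an expression construct; a T7 promoter lies outside one attL site and points toward the insert on the antisense strand. The ORF is in the "closed" configuration, with a stop codon directly after the coding sequence, so it will yield native or N-terminally tagged protein but cannot be fused to C-terminal tags in a destination vector. rrnB T1 and T2 terminators upstream of the cassette insulate it from read-through transcription, and short lacZα and lacI fragments are backbone remnants.
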