Addgene plasmid #81315: pDONR223_REG3A_p.P109S
Purpose: Gateway Donor vector containing REG3A , part of the Target Accelerator Plasmid Collection.
Depositing lab: Jesse Boehm & William Hahn & David Root. Depositing organization: Broad Institute. Publication: Systematic Functional Interrogation of Rare Cancer Variants Identifies Oncogenic Alleles. Kim E, Ilic N, Shrestha Y, Zou L, Kamburov A, Zhu C, Yang X, Lubonja R, Tran N, Nguyen C, Lawrence MS, Piccioni F, Bagul M, Doench JG, Chouinard CR, Wu X, Hogstrom L, Natoli T, Tamayo P, Horn H, Corsello SM, Lage K, Root DE, Subramanian A, Golub TR, Getz G, Boehm JS, Hahn WC. Cancer Discov. 2016 Jul;6(7):714-26. doi: 10.1158/2159-8290.CD-16-0160. Epub 2016 May 4. PubMed 27147599.
Backbone
  Vector backbone: pDONR223
  Backbone manufacturer: Invitrogen
  Backbone size w/o insert (bp): 2790
  Vector type: Gateway Entry vector
Growth in bacteria
  Bacterial resistance: Spectinomycin, 50 μg/mL
  Growth temperature: 37°C
  Growth strain: DH5alpha
  Copy number: High Copy
Gene/Insert
  Gene/Insert name: REG3A
  Species: H. sapiens (human)
  Mutation: P109S
  GenBank ID: NM_138938.2
  Entrez Gene: REG3A (a.k.a. HIP, HIP/PAP, INGAP, PAP, PAP-H, PAP1, PBCGF, REG-III, REG3)
  Promoter: None
  Cloning method: Gateway Cloning
  Sequencing primers: 5′ M13pUC-fwd; 3′ M13-Rev
Terms and licenses: Academic/Nonprofit Terms; Industry Terms: Not Available to Industry
Depositor comments: Closed state: stop codon immediately follows insert
How to cite: pDONR223_REG3A_p.P109S was a gift from Jesse Boehm & William Hahn & David Root (Addgene plasmid # 81315 ; http://n2t.net/addgene:81315 ; RRID:Addgene_81315)
