>Addgene plasmid #81315 | pDONR223_REG3A_p.P109S | depositor partial sequence | sequence record 154634 | Insert sequence
ATGCTGCCTCCCATGGCCCTGCCCAGTGTATCTTGGATGCTGCTTTCCTGCCTCATGCTGCTGTCTCAGG
TTCAAGGTGAAGAACCCCAGAGGGAACTGCCCTCTGCACGGATCCGCTGTCCCAAAGGCTCCAAGGCCTA
TGGCTCCCACTGCTATGCCTTGTTTTTGTCACCAAAATCCTGGACAGATGCAGATCTGGCCTGCCAGAAG
CGGCCCTCTGGAAACCTGGTGTCTGTGCTCAGTGGGGCTGAGGGATCCTTCGTGTCCTCCCTGGTGAAGA
GCATTGGTAACAGCTACTCATACGTCTGGATTGGGCTCCATGACTCCACACAGGGCACCGAGCCCAATGG
AGAAGGTTGGGAGTGGAGTAGCAGTGATGTGATGAATTACTTTGCATGGGAGAGAAATCCCTCCACCATC
TCAAGCCCCGGCCACTGTGCGAGCCTGTCGAGAAGCACAGCATTTCTGAGGTGGAAAGATTATAACTGTA
ATGTGAGGTTACCCTATGTCTGCAAGTTCACTGAC
